>Addgene plasmid #75613 | RPS6KB1 gRNA (BRDN0001145927) | addgene full sequence | sequence record 184222 | Addgene Assembled Sequence
CCCGGGTGCAAAGATGGATAAAGTTTTAAACAGAGAGGAATCTTTGCAGCTAATGGACCTTCTAGGTCTT
GAAAGGAGTGGGAATTGGCTCCGGTGCCCGTCAGTGGGCAGAGCGCACATCGCCCACAGTCCCCGAGAAG
TTGGGGGGAGGGGTCGGCAATTGATCCGGTGCCTAGAGAAGGTGGCGCGGGGTAAACTGGGAAAGTGATG
TCGTGTACTGGCTCCGCCTTTTTCCCGAGGGTGGGGGAGAACCGTATATAAGTGCAGTAGTCGCCGTGAA
CGTTCTTTTTCGCAACGGGTTTGCCGCCAGAACACAGGTAAGTGCCGTGTGTGGTTCCCGCGGGCCTGGC
CTCTTTACGGGTTATGGCCCTTGCGTGCCTTGAATTACTTCCACCTGGCTGCAGTACGTGATTCTTGATC
CCGAGCTTCGGGTTGGAAGTGGGTGGGAGAGTTCGAGGCCTTGCGCTTAAGGAGCCCCTTCGCCTCGTGC
TTGAGTTGAGGCCTGGCCTGGGCGCTGGGGCCGCCGCGTGCGAATCTGGTGGCACCTTCGCGCCTGTCTC
GCTGCTTTCGATAAGTCTCTAGCCATTTAAAATTTTTGATGACCTGCTGCGACGCTTTTTTTCTGGCAAG
ATAGTCTTGTAAATGCGGGCCAAGATCTGCACACTGGTATTTCGGTTTTTGGGGCCGCGGGCGGCGACGG
GGCCCGTGCGTCCCAGCGCACATGTTCGGCGAGGCGGGGCCTGCGAGCGCGGCCACCGAGAATCGGACGG
GGGTAGTCTCAAGCTGGCCGGCCTGCTCTGGTGCCTGGCCTCGCGCCGCCGTGTATCGCCCCGCCCTGGG
CGGCAAGGCTGGCCCGGTCGGCACCAGTTGCGTGAGCGGAAAGATGGCCGCTTCCCGGCCCTGCTGCAGG
GAGCTCAAAATGGAGGACGCGGCGCTCGGGAGAGCGGGCGGGTGAGTCACCCACACAAAGGAAAAGGGCC
TTTCCGTCCTCAGCCGTCGCTTCATGTGACTCCACGGAGTACCGGGCGCCGTCCAGGCACCTCGATTAGT
TCTCGAGCTTTTGGAGTACGTCGTCTTTAGGTTGGGGGGAGGGGTTTTATGCGATGGAGTTTCCCCACAC
TGAGTGGGTGGAGACTGAAGTTAGGCCAGCTTGGCACTTGATGTAATTCTCCTTGGAATTTGCCCTTTTT
GAGTTTGGATCTTGGTTCATTCTCAAGCCTCAGACAGTGGTTCAAAGTTTTTTTCTTCCATTTCAGGTGT
CGTGACGTACGGCCACCATGACCGAGTACAAGCCCACGGTGCGCCTCGCCACCCGCGACGACGTCCCCAG
GGCCGTACGCACCCTCGCCGCCGCGTTCGCCGACTACCCCGCCACGCGCCACACCGTCGATCCGGACCGC
CACATCGAGCGGGTCACCGAGCTGCAAGAACTCTTCCTCACGCGCGTCGGGCTCGACATCGGCAAGGTGT
GGGTCGCGGACGACGGCGCCGCCGTGGCGGTCTGGACCACGCCGGAGAGCGTCGAAGCGGGGGCGGTGTT
CGCCGAGATCGGCCCGCGCATGGCCGAGTTGAGCGGTTCCCGGCTGGCCGCGCAGCAACAGATGGAAGGC
CTCCTGGCGCCGCACCGGCCCAAGGAGCCCGCGTGGTTCCTGGCCACCGTCGGAGTCTCGCCCGACCACC
AGGGCAAGGGTCTGGGCAGCGCCGTCGTGCTCCCCGGAGTGGAGGCGGCCGAGCGCGCCGGGGTGCCCGC
CTTCCTGGAGACCTCCGCGCCCCGCAACCTCCCCTTCTACGAGCGGCTCGGCTTCACCGTCACCGCCGAC
GTCGAGGTGCCCGAAGGACCGCGCACCTGGTGCATGACCCGCAAGCCCGGTGCCTGAACGCGTTAAGTCG
ACAATCAACCTCTGGATTACAAAATTTGTGAAAGATTGACTGGTATTCTTAACTATGTTGCTCCTTTTAC
GCTATGTGGATACGCTGCTTTAATGCCTTTGTATCATGCTATTGCTTCCCGTATGGCTTTCATTTTCTCC
TCCTTGTATAAATCCTGGTTGCTGTCTCTTTATGAGGAGTTGTGGCCCGTTGTCAGGCAACGTGGCGTGG
TGTGCACTGTGTTTGCTGACGCAACCCCCACTGGTTGGGGCATTGCCACCACCTGTCAGCTCCTTTCCGG
GACTTTCGCTTTCCCCCTCCCTATTGCCACGGCGGAACTCATCGCCGCCTGCCTTGCCCGCTGCTGGACA
GGGGCTCGGCTGTTGGGCACTGACAATTCCGTGGTGTTGTCGGGGAAATCATCGTCCTTTCCTTGGCTGC
TCGCCTGTGTTGCCACCTGGATTCTGCGCGGGACGTCCTTCTGCTACGTCCCTTCGGCCCTCAATCCAGC
GGACCTTCCTTCCCGCGGCCTGCTGCCGGCTCTGCGGCCTCTTCCGCGTCTTCGCCTTCGCCCTCAGACG
AGTCGGATCTCCCTTTGGGCCGCCTCCCCGCGTCGACTTTAAGACCAATGACTTACAAGGCAGCTGTAGA
TCTTAGCCACTTTTTAAAAGAAAAGGGGGGACTGGAAGGGCTAATTCACTCCCAACGAAGACAAGATCTG
CTTTTTGCTTGTACTGGGTCTCTCTGGTTAGACCAGATCTGAGCCTGGGAGCTCTCTGGCTAACTAGGGA
ACCCACTGCTTAAGCCTCAATAAAGCTTGCCTTGAGTGCTTCAAGTAGTGTGTGCCCGTCTGTTGTGTGA
CTCTGGTAACTAGAGATCCCTCAGACCCTTTTAGTCAGTGTGGAAAATCTCTAGCAGTACGTATAGTAGT
TCATGTCATCTTATTATTCAGTATTTATAACTTGCAAAGAAATGAATATCAGAGAGTGAGAGGAACTTGT
TTATTGCAGCTTATAATGGTTACAAATAAAGCAATAGCATCACAAATTTCACAAATAAAGCATTTTTTTC
ACTGCATTCTAGTTGTGGTTTGTCCAAACTCATCAATGTATCTTATCATGTCTGGCTCTAGCTATCCCGC
CCCTAACTCCGCCCATCCCGCCCCTAACTCCGCCCAGTTCCGCCCATTCTCCGCCCCATGGCTGACTAAT
TTTTTTTATTTATGCAGAGGCCGAGGCCGCCTCGGCCTCTGAGCTATTCCAGAAGTAGTGAGGAGGCTTT
TTTGGAGGCCTAGGGACGTACCCAATTCGCCCTATAGTGAGTCGTATTACGCGCGCTCACTGGCCGTCGT
TTTACAACGTCGTGACTGGGAAAACCCTGGCGTTACCCAACTTAATCGCCTTGCAGCACATCCCCCTTTC
GCCAGCTGGCGTAATAGCGAAGAGGCCCGCACCGATCGCCCTTCCCAACAGTTGCGCAGCCTGAATGGCG
AATGGG
[124 nt withheld, positions 3367-3490]
C
[91 nt withheld, positions 3492-3582]
A
[49 nt withheld, positions 3584-3632]
CCTTTGACGTTGGAGTCCACGTTCTTT
[37 nt withheld, positions 3660-3696]
ACCCTATCTCGGTCTATTCTTTTGATTTATAAGGGATTTTGCCGATTTCGGCCTATTGGTTAAAAAATGA
GCTGATTTAACAAAAATTTAACGCGAATTTTAACAAAATATTAACGCTTACAATTTAGGTGGCACTTTTC
GGGGAAATGTGCGCGGAACCCCTATTTGTTTATTTTTCTAAATACATTCAAATATGTATCCGCTCATGAG
ACAATAACCCTGATAAATGCTTCAATAATATTGAAAAAGGAAGAGTATGAGTATTCAACATTTCCGTGTC
GCCCTTATTCCCTTTTTTGCGGCATTTTGCCTTCCTGTTTTTGCTCACCCAGAAACGCTGGTGAAAGTAA
AAGATGCTGAAGATCAGTTGGGTGCACGAGTGGGTTACATCGAACTGGATCTCAACAGCGGTAAGATCCT
TGAGAGTTTTCGCCCCGAAGAACGTTTTCCAATGATGAGCACTTTTAAAGTTCTGCTATGTGGCGCGGTA
TTATCCCGTATTGACGCCGGGCAAGAGCAACTCGGTCGCCGCATACACTATTCTCAGAATGACTTGGTTG
AGTACTCACCAGTCACAGAAAAGCATCTTACGGATGGCATGACAGTAAGAGAATTATGCAGTGCTGCCAT
AACCATGAGTGATAACACTGCGGCCAACTTACTTCTGACAACGATCGGAGGACCGAAGGAGCTAACCGCT
TTTTTGCACAACATGGGGGATCATGTAACTCGCCTTGATCGTTGGGAACCGGAGCTGAATGAAGCCATAC
CAAACGACGAGCGTGACACCACGATGCCTGTAGCAATGGCAACAACGTTGCGCAAACTATTAACTGGCGA
ACTACTTACTCTAGCTTCCCGGCAACAATTAATAGACTGGATGGAGGCGGATAAAGTTGCAGGACCACTT
CTGCGCTCGGCCCTTCCGGCTGGCTGGTTTATTGCTGATAAATCTGGAGCCGGTGAGCGTGGGTCTCGCG
GTATCATTGCAGCACTGGGGCCAGATGGTAAGCCCTCCCGTATCGTAGTTATCTACACGACGGGGAGTCA
GGCAACTATGGATGAACGAAATAGACAGATCGCTGAGATAGGTGCCTCACTGATTAAGCATTGGTAACTG
TCAGACCAAGTTTACTCATATATACTTTAGATTGATTTAAAACTTCATTTTTAATTTAAAAGGATCTAGG
TGAAGATCCTTTTTGATAATCTCATGACCAAAATCCCTTAACGTGAGTTTTCGTTCCACTGAGCGTCAGA
CCCCGTAGAAAAGATCAAAGGATCTTCTTGAGATCCTTTTTTTCTGCGCGTAATCTGCTGCTTGCAAACA
AAAAAACCACCGCTACCAGCGGTGGTTTGTTTGCCGGATCAAGAGCTACCAACTCTTTTTCCGAAGGTAA
CTGGCTTCAGCAGAGCGCAGATACCAAATACTGTTCTTCTAGTGTAGCCGTAGTTAGGCCACCACTTCAA
GAACTCTGTAGCACCGCCTACATACCTCGCTCTGCTAATCCTGTTACCAGTGGCTGCTGCCAGTGGCGAT
AAGTCGTGTCTTACCGGGTTGGACTCAAGACGATAGTTACCGGATAAGGCGCAGCGGTCGGGCTGAACGG
GGGGTTCGTGCACACAGCCCAGCTTGGAGCGAACGACCTACACCGAACTGAGATACCTACAGCGTGAGCT
ATGAGAAAGCGCCACGCTTCCCGAAGGGAGAAAGGCGGACAGGTATCCGGTAAGCGGCAGGGTCGGAACA
GGAGAGCGCACGAGGGAGCTTCCAGGGGGAAACGCCTGGTATCTTTATAGTCCTGTCGGGTTTCGCCACC
TCTGACTTGAGCGTCGATTTTTGTGATGCTCGTCAGGGGGGCGGAGCCTATGGAAAAACGCCAGCAACGC
GGCCTTTTTACGGTTCCTGGCCTTTTGCTGGCCTTTTGCTCACATGTTCTTTCCTGCGTTATCCCCTGAT
TCTGTGGATAACCGTATTACCGCCTTTGAGTGAGCTGATACCGCTCGCCGCAGCCGAACGACCGAGCGCA
GCGAGTCAGTGAGCGAGGAAGCGGAAGAGCGCCCAATACGCAAACCGCCTCTCCCCGCGCGTTGGCCGAT
TCATTAATGCAGCTGGCACGACAGGTTTCCCGACTGGAAAGCGGGCAGTGAGCGCAACGCAATTAATGTG
AGTTAGCTCACTCATTAGGCACCCCAGGCTTTACACTTTATGCTTCCGGCTCGTATGTTGTGTGGAATTG
TGAGCGGATAACAATTTCACACAGGAAACAGCTATGACCATGATTACGCCAAGCGCGCAATTAACCCTCA
CTAAAGGGAACAAAAGCTGGAGCTGCAAGCTTAATGTAGTCTTATGCAATACTCTTGTAGTCTTGCAACA
TGGTAACGATGAGTTAGCAACATGCCTTACAAGGAGAGAAAAAGCACCGTGCATGCCGATTGGTGGAAGT
AAGGTGGTACGATCGTGCCTTATTAGGAAGGCAACAGACGGGTCTGACATGGATTGGACGAACCACTGAA
TTGCCGCATTGCAGAGATATTGTATTTAAGTGCCTAGCTCGATACATAAACGGGTCTCTCTGGTTAGACC
AGATCTGAGCCTGGGAGCTCTCTGGCTAACTAGGGAACCCACTGCTTAAGCCTCAATAAAGCTTGCCTTG
AGTGCTTCAAGTAGTGTGTGCCCGTCTGTTGTGTGACTCTGGTAACTAGAGATCCCTCAGACCCTTTTAG
TCAGTGTGGAAAATCTCTAGCAGTGGCGCCCGAACAGGGACTTGAAAGCGAAAGGGAAACCAGAGGAGCT
CTCTCGACGCAGGACTCGGCTTGCTGAAGCGCGCACGGCAAGAGGCGAGGGGCGGCGACTGGTGAGTACG
CCAAAAATTTTGACTAGCGGAGGCTAGAAGGAGAGAGATGGGTGCGAGAGCGTCAGTATTAAGCGGGGGA
GAATTAGATCGCGATGGGAAAAAATTCGGTTAAGGCCAGGGGGAAAGAAAAAATATAAATTAAAACATAT
AGTATGGGCAAGCAGGGAGCTAGAACGATTCGCAGTTAATCCTGGCCTGTTAGAAACATCAGAAGGCTGT
AGACAAATACTGGGACAGCTACAACCATCCCTTCAGACAGGATCAGAAGAACTTAGATCATTATATAATA
CAGTAGCAACCCTCTATTGTGTGCATCAAAGGATAGAGATAAAAGACACCAAGGAAGCTTTAGACAAGAT
AGAGGAAGAGCAAAACAAAAGTAAGACCACCGCACAGCAAGCGGCCGCTGATCTTCAGACCTGGAGGAGG
AGATATGAGGGACAATTGGAGAAGTGAATTATATAAATATAAAGTAGTAAAAATTGAACCATTAGGAGTA
GCACCCACCAAGGCAAAGAGAAGAGTGGTGCAGAGAGAAAAAAGAGCAGTGGGAATAGGAGCTTTGTTCC
TTGGGTTCTTGGGAGCAGCAGGAAGCACTATGGGCGCAGCGTCAATGACGCTGACGGTACAGGCCAGACA
ATTATTGTCTGGTATAGTGCAGCAGCAGAACAATTTGCTGAGGGCTATTGAGGCGCAACAGCATCTGTTG
CAACTCACAGTCTGGGGCATCAAGCAGCTCCAGGCAAGAATCCTGGCTGTGGAAAGATACCTAAAGGATC
AACAGCTCCTGGGGATTTGGGGTTGCTCTGGAAAACTCATTTGCACCACTGCTGTGCCTTGGAATGCTAG
TTGGAGTAATAAATCTCTGGAACAGATTTGGAATCACACGACCTGGATGGAGTGGGACAGAGAAATTAAC
AATTACACAAGCTTAATACACTCCTTAATTGAAGAATCGCAAAACCAGCAAGAAAAGAATGAACAAGAAT
TATTGGAATTAGATAAATGGGCAAGTTTGTGGAATTGGTTTAACATAACAAATTGGCTGTGGTATATAAA
ATTATTCATAATGATAGTAGGAGGCTTGGTAGGTTTAAGAATAGTTTTTGCTGTACTTTCTATAGTGAAT
AGAGTTAGGCAGGGATATTCACCATTATCGTTTCAGACCCACCTCCCAACCCCGAGGGGACCCAGAGAGG
GCCTATTTCCCATGATTCCTTCATATTTGCATATACGATACAAGGCTGTTAGAGAGATAATTAGAATTAA
TTTGACTGTAAACACAAAGATATTAGTACAAAATACGTGACGTAGAAAGTAATAATTTCTTGGGTAGTTT
GCAGTTTTAAAATTATGTTTTAAAATGGACTATCATATGCTTACCGTAACTTGAAAGTATTTCGATTTCT
TGGCTTTATATATCTTGTGGAAAGGACGAAACACCGAATGAAAGCATGGACCATGGGTTTTAGAGCTAGA
AATAGCAAGTTAAAATAAGGCTAGTCCGTTATCAACTTGAAAAAGTGGCACCGAGTCGGTGCTTTTTTAA
GCTTGGCGTAACTAGATCTTGAGACAAATGGCAGTATTCATCCACAATTTTAAAAGAAAAGGGGGGATTG
GGGGGTACAGTGCAGGGGAAAGAATAGTAGACATAATAGCAACAGACATACAAACTAAAGAATTACAAAA
ACAAATTACAAAAATTCAAAATTTTCGGGTTTATTACAGGGACAGCAGAGATCCACTTTGGCGCCGGCTC
GAGGGGG
Features (pLannotate 1.2.2; 29 found; start..end, strand, type, name):
     14..80      +  CDS            small t antigen (fragment): SV40 (simian virus 40) small t antigen
    106..317     +  promoter       EF-1α core promoter: core promoter for human elongation factor EF-1α
    318..1256    +  intron         EF-1α intron A: intron upstream of the start codon of human EF-1α
   1278..1877    +  CDS            PuroR (fragment): puromycin N-acetyltransferase; pac from Streptomyces; confers resistance to puromycin
   1893..2481    +  misc_feature   WPRE: woodchuck hepatitis virus posttranscriptional regulatory element
   2532..2551    +  misc_feature   cPPT/CTS (fragment): central polypurine tract and central termination sequence of HIV-1
   2553..2786    +  LTR            3' LTR (ΔU3): self-inactivating 3' long terminal repeat (LTR) from HIV-1
   2864..2985    +  polyA_signal   SV40 poly(A) signal: SV40 polyadenylation signal
   3025..3160    +  rep_origin     SV40 ori: SV40 origin of replication
   3181..3199    -  promoter       T7 promoter: promoter for bacteriophage T7 RNA polymerase
   3207..3362    +  CDS            lacZα (fragment): LacZα fragment of β-galactosidase; lacZ fragment
   3367..3795    +  rep_origin     f1 ori (sequence partly withheld): f1 bacteriophage origin of replication; arrow indicates direction of (+) strand synthesis
   3848..3952    +  promoter       AmpR promoter: bla
   3953..4813    +  CDS            AmpR: β-lactamase; bla; confers resistance to ampicillin, carbenicillin, and related antibiotics
   4984..5572    +  rep_origin     ori: high-copy-number ColE1/pMB1/pBR322/pUC origin of replication
   5755..5847    +  CDS            lacI (fragment): lac repressor; lacI; The lac repressor binds to the lac operator to inhibit transcription in E. coli. This inhibition can be relieved by adding lactose or isopropyl-β-D-thiogalactopyranoside (IPTG).
   5860..5881    +  protein_bind   CAP binding site: CAP binding activates transcription in the presence of cAMP. E. coli catabolite activator protein
   5896..5926    +  promoter       lac promoter: promoter for the E. coli lac operon
   5934..5950    +  protein_bind   lac operator: The lac repressor binds to the lac operator to inhibit transcription in E. coli. This inhibition can be relieved by adding lactose or isopropyl-β-D-thiogalactopyranoside (IPTG). lac repressor encoded by lacI
   5995..6013    +  promoter       T3 promoter: promoter for bacteriophage T3 RNA polymerase
   6041..6267    +  promoter       RSV promoter: Rous sarcoma virus enhancer/promoter
   6268..6448    +  LTR            5' LTR (truncated): truncated 5' long terminal repeat (LTR) from HIV-1
   6495..6620    +  misc_feature   HIV-1 Ψ: packaging signal of human immunodeficiency virus type 1
   6604..6967    +  CDS            HIV-1 gag (fragment): gag protein from human immunodeficiency virus 1; gag
   7113..7346    +  misc_feature   RRE: The Rev response element (RRE) of HIV-1 allows for Rev-dependent mRNA export from the nucleus to the cytoplasm.
   7723..7749    +  CDS            Rev (fragment): human immunodeficiency virus 1 (HIV-1) Rev protein; rev; enhances nuclear export of unspliced and incompletely spliced viral mRNAs
   7753..7993    +  promoter       U6 promoter: RNA polymerase III promoter for human U6 snRNA
   8023..8098    +  misc_RNA       gRNA scaffold: guide RNA scaffold for the Streptococcus pyogenes CRISPR/Cas9 system
   8154..8271    +  misc_feature   cPPT/CTS: central polypurine tract and central termination sequence of HIV-1
