[The description below was written by a language model from this plasmid's Addgene catalogue record and pLannotate feature annotations shown in this document.]
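Description:
RPS6KB1 gRNA (BRDN0001145927) is a third-generation lentiviral CRISPR guide plasmid built on the lentiGuide-Puro backbone. It delivers a single guide RNA directed against human RPS6KB1, the gene encoding the p70 ribosomal protein S6 kinase (S6K1). In bacteria it is maintained as a high-copy plasmid through a ColE1/pUC-type origin and selected with ampicillin via the β-lactamase gene. The backbone also carries an f1 origin, an SV40 origin and poly(A) signal, and remnants of a lac/T7/T3 cloning region.

The viral genome is transcribed from an RSV promoter fused to a truncated HIV-1 5' LTR, which makes packaging Tat-independent. It contains the Ψ packaging signal with a partial gag sequence, the Rev response element, a central polypurine tract, and a self-inactivating ΔU3 3' LTR. Two expression units sit between the LTRs. A human U6 RNA polymerase III promoter drives the RPS6KB1-specific spacer joined to the Streptococcus pyogenes Cas9 guide scaffold. Downstream, the EF-1α core promoter with its first intron drives puromycin N-acetyltransferase for selection of transduced mammalian cells, followed by a WPRE to enhance transcript expression.

The plasmid does not encode Cas9, so it must be used with a separate Cas9 lentiviral vector or in cells that already express the nuclease. According to the depositor, the guide was designed against several RPS6KB1 reference transcripts, and the construct belongs to a human kinome guide collection associated with work on optimized sgRNA design. It is suited to knockout of RPS6KB1 in human cells. The record does not state the cloning method.
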