Addgene plasmid #75613: RPS6KB1 gRNA (BRDN0001145927)
Purpose: 3rd generation lentiviral gRNA plasmid targeting human RPS6KB1
Depositing lab: John Doench & David Root. Depositing organization: Broad Institute. Publication: Optimized sgRNA design to maximize activity and minimize off-target effects of CRISPR-Cas9. Doench JG, Fusi N, Sullender M, Hegde M, Vaimberg EW, Donovan KF, Smith I, Tothova Z, Wilen C, Orchard R, Virgin HW, Listgarten J, Root DE. Nat Biotechnol. 2016 Jan 18. doi: 10.1038/nbt.3437. PubMed 26780180.
Backbone
  Vector backbone: lentiGuide-Puro
  Backbone manufacturer: Zhang Lab (Addgene plasmid # 52963)
  Vector type: Mammalian Expression, Lentiviral, CRISPR
  Selectable markers: Puromycin
Growth in bacteria
  Bacterial resistance: Ampicillin, 100 μg/mL
  Growth temperature: 37°C
  Growth strain: DH5alpha
  Copy number: High Copy
Gene/Insert
  Gene/Insert name: RPS6KB1 (alt names: RPS6KB1; NM_001272042.1)
  gRNA/shRNA sequence: AATGAAAGCATGGACCATGG
  Species: H. sapiens (human)
  Entrez Gene: RPS6KB1 (a.k.a. PS6K, S6K, S6K-beta-1, S6K1, STK14A, p70 S6KA, p70(S6K)-alpha, p70-S6K, p70-alpha)
  Promoter: hU6
  Cloning method: Unknown
  Sequencing primers: 5′ U6-F; 3′ pS2-R
Terms and licenses: Academic/Nonprofit Terms; Industry Terms: Not Available to Industry
Depositor comments: The gRNA was designed to target the following Genbank reference sequence(s): NM_001272042.1,NM_001272043.1,NM_001272044.1,NM_001272060.1,NM_003161.3. Note that this plasmid does NOT contain Cas9. It should be used in conjunction with lentiCas9-Blast (Addgene #52962) or otherwise with cell lines already expressing Cas9. Browse the full kinome gRNA library at http://www.addgene.org/pooled-library/broadgpp-human-kinome/ or visit http://www.broadinstitute.org/rnai/public/ for detailed protocols and information.
How to cite: RPS6KB1 gRNA (BRDN0001145927) was a gift from John Doench & David Root (Addgene plasmid # 75613 ; http://n2t.net/addgene:75613 ; RRID:Addgene_75613)
