>Addgene plasmid #75613 | RPS6KB1 gRNA (BRDN0001145927) | depositor partial sequence | sequence record 143073 | Target Sequence
AATGAAAGCATGGACCATGG
