>Addgene plasmid #75613 | RPS6KB1 gRNA (BRDN0001145927) | addgene partial sequence | sequence record 184221 | hU6-F
AGAAAGTAATAATTTCTTGGGTAGTTTGCAGTTTTAAAATTATGTTTTAAAATGGACTATCATATGCTTA
CCGTAACTTGAAAGTATTTCGATTTCTTGGCTTTATATATCTTGTGGAAAGGACGAAACACCGAATGAAA
GCATGGACCATGGGTTTTAGAGCTAGAAATAGCAAGTTAAAATAAGGCTAGTCCGTTATCAACTTGAAAA
AGTGGCACCGAGTCGGTGCTTTTTTAAGCTTGGCGTAACTAGATCTTGAGACAAATGGCAGTATTCATCC
ACAATTTTAAAAGAAAAGGGGGGATTGGGGGGTACAGTGCAGGGGAAAGAATAGTAGACATAATAGCAAC
AGACATACAAACTAAAGAATTACAAAAACAAATTACAAAAATTCAAAATTTTCGGGTTTATTACAGGGAC
AGCAGAGATCCACTTTGGCGCCGGCTCGAGGGGGCCCGGGTGCAAAGATGGATAAAGTTTTAAACAGAGA
GGAATCTTTGCAGCTAATGGACCTTCTAGGTCTTGAAAGGAGTGGGAATTGGCTCCGGTGCCCGTCAGTG
GGCAGAGCGC
